Addgene plasmid #123061: pWS509
Purpose: Negative regulator of Fus3
Depositing lab: Tom Ellis. Depositing organization: Imperial College London. Publication: Engineering a Model Cell for Rational Tuning of GPCR Signaling. Shaw WM, Yamauchi H, Mead J, Gowers GF, Bell DJ, Oling D, Larsson N, Wigglesworth M, Ladds G, Ellis T. Cell. 2019 Apr 18;177(3):782-796.e27. doi: 10.1016/j.cell.2019.02.023. Epub 2019 Apr 4. PubMed 30955892.
Backbone
  Vector backbone: pYTK001
  Vector type: Yeast Expression
Growth in bacteria
  Bacterial resistance: Chloramphenicol, 25 μg/mL
  Growth temperature: 37°C
  Growth strain: NEB Turbo Competent E. coli
  Copy number: High Copy
Gene/Insert
  Gene/Insert name: Msg5 [3]
  Species: S. cerevisiae (budding yeast)
  Cloning method: Gateway Cloning
Terms and licenses: Academic/Nonprofit Terms; Industry Terms: Not Available to Industry
Depositor comments: Please visit https://www.biorxiv.org/content/10.1101/390559v1 for bioRxiv preprint.
How to cite: pWS509 was a gift from Tom Ellis (Addgene plasmid # 123061 ; http://n2t.net/addgene:123061 ; RRID:Addgene_123061)
