[The description below was written by a language model from this plasmid's Addgene catalogue record and pLannotate feature annotations shown in this document.]
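Description:
pWS509 is a small (about 3.1 kb) part-storage plasmid built on pYTK001, the entry vector of the modular yeast toolkit system, and it carries the coding sequence of the Saccharomyces cerevisiae gene MSG5. The "[3]" in the insert name most likely marks it as a type 3 (coding sequence) part in that assembly scheme, although the record does not spell this out. It is catalogued as a yeast expression vector, but the annotated features show only bacterial maintenance elements: a high-copy ColE1/pUC-type origin of replication and a chloramphenicol acetyltransferase gene driven by its native cat promoter and followed by the phage lambda t0 terminator. No yeast promoter, terminator, selectable marker or replication origin is annotated. As it stands, the plasmid therefore appears to be a source of the MSG5 open reading frame for assembly into expression cassettes, not a construct that expresses the gene directly in yeast. The catalogue lists Gateway cloning as the method, but no recombination sites appear in the feature table.

The payload, MSG5, encodes a dual-specificity phosphatase that dephosphorylates the MAP kinase Fus3 on both a tyrosine and a serine or threonine residue and contributes to adaptation to mating pheromone. This matches the stated purpose of the plasmid as a negative regulator of Fus3. The construct was deposited with work on engineering a yeast model cell for rational tuning of GPCR signalling. In that setting, a part of this kind could be combined with chosen promoters and terminators to adjust the level of the phosphatase and so dampen or reshape output from the pheromone response pathway.
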