Features (pLannotate 1.2.2; 5 found; start..end, strand, type, name):
     13..1479    +  CDS            MSG5: MSG5_YEAST - Experimental evidence at protein level: Swiss-Prot protein existence level 1. Dual specificity phosphatase that dephosphorylates MAP kinase FUS3 on both a Tyr and a Ser or Thr. Has a role in adaptation to pheromone. From Saccharomyces cerevisiae (strain ATCC 204508 / S288c) (Baker's yeast).
   1499..1533    -  terminator     lambda t0 terminator: minimal transcription terminator from phage lambda (Scholtissek and Grosse, 1987)
   1607..2263    -  CDS            cat: CAT_ECOLX - Experimental evidence at protein level: Swiss-Prot protein existence level 1. This enzyme is an effector of chloramphenicol resistance in bacteria. From Escherichia coli. This protein is used as a marker in many commonly used cloning vectors, such as pACYC184.
   2264..2361    -  promoter       cat promoter: promoter of the E. coli cat gene encoding chloramphenicol acetyltransferase
   2445..3033    +  rep_origin     ori: high-copy-number ColE1/pMB1/pBR322/pUC origin of replication
>Addgene plasmid #123061 | pWS509 | addgene full sequence | sequence record 240720 | Addgene NGS Result
AGTCGGTCTCCTATGCAATTTCACTCAGATAAGCAGCATTTGGACAGTAAAACCGACATCGATTTCAAGC
CAAACTCACCGCGTTCCTTACAAAATAGGAATACCAAAAATTTATCTTTAGATATAGCAGCACTCCATCC
ATTAATGGAATTCTCATCGCCAAGCCAAGATGTGCCAGGTTCAGTAAAATTCCCATCGCCGACACCTTTG
AATCTATTTATGAAGCCCAAACCTATTGTGTTGGAGAAATGTCCACCAAAAGTAAGTCCAAGGCCAACGC
CACCATCGCTGTCGATGAGGCGAAGCGAGGCCTCTATATACACACTACCAACATCTTTGAAGAACCGAAC
TGTTTCTCCAAGCGTGTATACAAAATCATCCACAGTATCGTCTATCAGTAAGCTGTCATCATCATCACCG
TTATCGTCATTTTCAGAAAAACCTCATCTGAATAGAGTCCATTCATTATCCGTGAAAACTAAAGACTTGA
AGTTGAAGGGAATTAGAGGACGTTCTCAAACGATCTCAGGGTTAGAGACATCCACGCCAATTTCTAGTAC
TCGTGAAGGTACTTTAGATAGTACGGATGTCAACAGATTTTCTAACCAAAAGAATATGCAAACAACATTG
ATTTTCCCGGAGGAGGACTCGGATCTGAATATTGATATGGTGCATGCAGAGATTTATCAACGAACGGTTT
ATTTAGATGGACCATTGCTGGTACTGCCGCCTAATTTGTATCTATATTCAGAACCCAAACTAGAAGATAT
ATTATCGTTTGATTTAGTCATTAATGTTGCCAAAGAAATACCGAACCTGGAGTTTTTAATACCGCCGGAA
ATGGCACATAAAATAAAATATTACCATATTGAATGGACACACACATCCAAGATCGTCAAGGACTTATCCC
GATTGACACGCATTATACATACCGCTCATTCGCAAGGCAAGAAAATACTCGTACACTGTCAGTGTGGAGT
ATCAAGATCGGCGTCATTGATTGTGGCGTATATCATGCGATATTATGGCTTGAGTTTAAATGATGCATAC
AATAAGCTGAAAGGTGTTGCTAAGGATATAAGTCCAAACATGGGTCTGATCTTCCAACTTATGGAATGGG
GAACCATGTTGTCCAAGAACTCACCGGGCGAAGAAGGAGAGACTGTTCACATGCCTGAGGAAGATGACAT
CGGAAACAACGAAGTTTCCTCGACTACGAAGTCCTACTCTTCTGCGTCCTTTAGAAGTTTTCCCATGGTA
ACGAATCTATCATCGTCGCCGAATGACAGTTCTGTCAATTCTTCGGAAGTAACGCCAAGAACTCCTGCTA
CGTTGACTGGAGCAAGGACCGCACTGGCCACAGAACGCGGGGAAGATGATGAGCACTGTAAAAGTTTGTC
TCAACCCGCAGATTCACTGGAAGCTTCTGTGGACAACGAATCAATATCTACTGCCCCGGAACAGATGATG
TTTCTTCCTGGATCCTGAGACCAGACCAATAAAAAACGCCCGGCGGCAACCGAGCGTTCTGAACAAATCC
AGATGGAGTTCTGAGGTCATTACTGGATCTATCAACAGGAGTCCAAGCGAGCTCGATATCAAATTACGCC
CCGCCCTGCCACTCATCGCAGTACTGTTGTAATTCATTAAGCATTCTGCCGACATGGAAGCCATCACAAA
CGGCATGATGAACCTGAATCGCCAGCGGCATCAGCACCTTGTCGCCTTGCGTATAATATTTGCCCATGGT
GAAAACGGGGGCGAAGAAGTTGTCCATATTGGCCACGTTTAAATCAAAACTGGTGAAACTCACCCAGGGA
TTGGCTGAAACGAAAAACATATTCTCAATAAACCCTTTAGGGAAATAGGCCAGGTTTTCACCGTAACACG
CCACATCTTGCGAATATATGTGTAGAAACTGCCGGAAATCGTCGTGGTATTCACTCCAGAGCGATGAAAA
CGTTTCAGTTTGCTCATGGAAAACGGTGTAACAAGGGTGAACACTATCCCATATCACCAGCTCACCGTCT
TTCATTGCCATACGAAATTCCGGATGAGCATTCATCAGGCGGGCAAGAATGTGAATAAAGGCCGGATAAA
ACTTGTGCTTATTTTTCTTTACGGTCTTTAAAAAGGCCGTAATATCCAGCTGAACGGTCTGGTTATAGGT
ACATTGAGCAACTGACTGAAATGCCTCAAAATGTTCTTTACGATGCCATTGGGATATATCAACGGTGGTA
TATCCAGTGATTTTTTTCTCCATTTTAGCTTCCTTAGCTCCTGAAAATCTCGATAACTCAAAAAATACGC
CCGGTAGTGATCTTATTTCATTATGGTGAAAGTTGGAACCTCTTACGTGCCCGATCAATCATGACCAAAA
TCCCTTAACGTGAGTTTTCGTTCCACTGAGCGTCAGACCCCGTAGAAAAGATCAAAGGATCTTCTTGAGA
TCCTTTTTTTCTGCGCGTAATCTGCTGCTTGCAAACAAAAAAACCACCGCTACCAGCGGTGGTTTGTTTG
CCGGATCAAGAGCTACCAACTCTTTTTCCGAAGGTAACTGGCTTCAGCAGAGCGCAGATACCAAATACTG
TTCTTCTAGTGTAGCCGTAGTTAGGCCACCACTTCAAGAACTCTGTAGCACCGCCTACATACCTCGCTCT
GCTAATCCTGTTACCAGTGGCTGCTGCCAGTGGCGATAAGTCGTGTCTTACCGGGTTGGACTCAAGACGA
TAGTTACCGGATAAGGCGCAGCGGTCGGGCTGAACGGGGGGTTCGTGCACACAGCCCAGCTTGGAGCGAA
CGACCTACACCGAACTGAGATACCTACAGCGTGAGCTATGAGAAAGCGCCACGCTTCCCGAAGGGAGAAA
GGCGGACAGGTATCCGGTAAGCGGCAGGGTCGGAACAGGAGAGCGCACGAGGGAGCTTCCAGGGGGAAAC
GCCTGGTATCTTTATAGTCCTGTCGGGTTTCGCCACCTCTGACTTGAGCGTCGATTTTTGTGATGCTCGT
CAGGGGGGCGGAGCCTATGGAAAAACGCCAGCAACGCGGCCTTTTTACGGTTCCTGGCCTTTTGCTGGCC
TTTTGCTCACATGTTCTTTCCTGCGTTATCCCCTGATTCTGTGGATAACCGT
